Addgene plasmid #54702: ZsGreen1-N1
Purpose: (Empty Backbone) Localization: N1 Cloning Vector, Excitation: 493, Emission: 505
Depositing lab: Michael Davidson. Depositing organization: Florida State University, Tallahassee.
Backbone
  Vector backbone: ZsGreen1-N1
  Backbone size (bp): 4750
  Vector type: Mammalian Expression
  Selectable markers: Neomycin (select with G418)
  Tag / fusion protein: ZsGreen1 (C terminal on backbone)
Growth in bacteria
  Bacterial resistance: Kanamycin, 50 μg/mL
  Growth temperature: 37°C
  Growth strain: DH5alpha
  Copy number: High Copy
Gene/Insert
  Gene/Insert name: None
  Tag / fusion protein: ZsGreen1 (C terminal on backbone)
Terms and licenses: Academic/Nonprofit Terms; Industry Terms: Not Available to Industry
Depositor comments: . Excitation = 493; Emission = 505
How to cite: ZsGreen1-N1 was a gift from Michael Davidson (Addgene plasmid # 54702 ; http://n2t.net/addgene:54702 ; RRID:Addgene_54702)
