[The description below was written by a language model from this plasmid's Addgene catalogue record and pLannotate feature annotations shown in this document.]
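Description:
ZsGreen1-N1 is an empty mammalian expression backbone of the "N1" cloning-vector format, designed for making fusions in which a protein of interest carries the green fluorescent protein ZsGreen1 at its C terminus. The catalogue lists the backbone at about 4.75 kb, while the sequenced record annotated here is 4,708 nt. No insert is present. In bacteria the plasmid replicates from a high-copy ColE1/pUC-type origin and is selected with kanamycin. An f1 phage origin is also annotated, which in principle allows single-stranded DNA production.

The expression cassette consists of the human cytomegalovirus immediate early enhancer and promoter, followed by a multiple cloning site, the mammalian codon-optimized Zoanthus ZsGreen1 coding sequence, and an SV40 polyadenylation signal. A gene cloned in frame into the cloning site, without a stop codon, is therefore expressed as an N-terminal partner fused to ZsGreen1. With no insert, the CMV promoter would be expected to drive the reporter on its own. The depositor gives excitation and emission maxima of 493 and 505 nm.

A single Tn5 NeoR/KanR gene serves both hosts. A bacterial bla-type promoter placed just upstream of the SV40 enhancer/early promoter drives it in E. coli for kanamycin resistance, the SV40 promoter drives it in mammalian cells for G418 selection of stable lines, and an HSV TK polyadenylation signal terminates it. The short fragments called as RSF ori, SV40 large T antigen, ble and bGH poly(A) are most likely incidental matches or remnants rather than functional parts. The vector is typically used for live-cell localization studies of tagged proteins.
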