Features (pLannotate 1.2.2; 15 found; start..end, strand, type, name):
      1..30      +  rep_origin     RSF ori (fragment): Plasmids containing the RSF 1030 origin of replication can be propagated in E. coli cells that contain additional plasmids with compatible origins.
     98..401     +  enhancer       CMV enhancer: human cytomegalovirus immediate early enhancer
    402..605     +  promoter       CMV promoter: human cytomegalovirus (CMV) immediate early promoter
    628..708     +  misc_feature   MCS: multiple cloning site
    716..1411    +  CDS            ZsGreen1: Zoanthus green fluorescent protein mammalian codon-optimized
   1427..1510    +  CDS            large T antigen (fragment): large T antigen from SV40 (simian virus 40)
   1533..1654    +  polyA_signal   SV40 poly(A) signal: SV40 polyadenylation signal
   1688..2116    -  rep_origin     f1 ori (sequence partly withheld): f1 bacteriophage origin of replication; arrow indicates direction of (+) strand synthesis
   2143..2247    +  promoter       AmpR promoter: bla
   2249..2606    +  promoter       SV40 promoter: SV40 enhancer and early promoter
   2641..3435    +  CDS            NeoR/KanR: aminoglycoside phosphotransferase from Tn5; aph(3')-II (or nptII); confers resistance to neomycin, kanamycin, and G418 (Geneticin®)
   3456..3608    +  CDS            ble (fragment): BLE_KLEPN - Experimental evidence at protein level: Swiss-Prot protein existence level 1. Binding protein with a strong affinity to the bleomycin family of antibiotics. Binds to CL990; an antimitotic-antibiotic compound. From Klebsiella pneumoniae.
   3667..3714    +  polyA_signal   HSV TK poly(A) signal: herpes simplex virus thymidine kinase polyadenylation signal (Cole and Stacy, 1985)
   3805..3821    -  polyA_signal   bGH poly(A) signal (fragment): bovine growth hormone polyadenylation signal
   4043..4631    +  rep_origin     ori: high-copy-number ColE1/pMB1/pBR322/pUC origin of replication
>Addgene plasmid #54702 | ZsGreen1-N1 | addgene full sequence | sequence record 266653 | Addgene NGS Result
CCCTGATTCTGTGGATAACCGTATTACCGCCATGCATTAGTTATTAATAGTAATCAATTACGGGGTCATT
AGTTCATAGCCCATATATGGAGTTCCGCGTTACATAACTTACGGTAAATGGCCCGCCTGGCTGACCGCCC
AACGACCCCCGCCCATTGACGTCAATAATGACGTATGTTCCCATAGTAACGCCAATAGGGACTTTCCATT
GACGTCAATGGGTGGAGTATTTACGGTAAACTGCCCACTTGGCAGTACATCAAGTGTATCATATGCCAAG
TACGCCCCCTATTGACGTCAATGACGGTAAATGGCCCGCCTGGCATTATGCCCAGTACATGACCTTATGG
GACTTTCCTACTTGGCAGTACATCTACGTATTAGTCATCGCTATTACCATGGTGATGCGGTTTTGGCAGT
ACATCAATGGGCGTGGATAGCGGTTTGACTCACGGGGATTTCCAAGTCTCCACCCCATTGACGTCAATGG
GAGTTTGTTTTGGCACCAAAATCAACGGGACTTTCCAAAATGTCGTAACAACTCCGCCCCATTGACGCAA
ATGGGCGGTAGGCGTGTACGGTGGGAGGTCTATATAAGCAGAGCTGGTTTAGTGAACCGTCAGATCCGCT
AGCGCTACCGGACTCAGATCTCGAGCTCAAGCTTCGAATTCTGCAGTCGACGGTACCGCGGGCCCGGGAT
CCACCGGTCGCCACCATGGCCCAGTCCAAGCACGGCCTGACCAAGGAGATGACCATGAAGTACCGCATGG
AGGGCTGCGTGGACGGCCACAAGTTCGTGATCACCGGCGAGGGCATCGGCTACCCCTTCAAGGGCAAGCA
GGCCATCAACCTGTGCGTGGTGGAGGGCGGCCCCTTGCCCTTCGCCGAGGACATCTTGTCCGCCGCCTTC
ATGTACGGCAACCGCGTGTTCACCGAGTACCCCCAGGACATCGTCGACTACTTCAAGAACTCCTGCCCCG
CCGGCTACACCTGGGACCGCTCCTTCCTGTTCGAGGACGGCGCCGTGTGCATCTGCAACGCCGACATCAC
CGTGAGCGTGGAGGAGAACTGCATGTACCACGAGTCCAAGTTCTACGGCGTGAACTTCCCCGCCGACGGC
CCCGTGATGAAGAAGATGACCGACAACTGGGAGCCCTCCTGCGAGAAGATCATCCCCGTGCCCAAGCAGG
GCATCTTGAAGGGCGACGTGAGCATGTACCTGCTGCTGAAGGACGGTGGCCGCTTGCGCTGCCAGTTCGA
CACCGTGTACAAGGCCAAGTCCGTGCCCCGCAAGATGCCCGACTGGCACTTCATCCAGCACAAGCTGACC
CGCGAGGACCGCAGCGACGCCAAGAACCAGAAGTGGCACCTGACCGAGCACGCCATCGCCTCCGGCTCCG
CCTTGCCCTGAGCGGCCGCGACTCTAGATCATAATCAGCCATACCACATTTGTAGAGGTTTTACTTGCTT
TAAAAAACCTCCCACACCTCCCCCTGAACCTGAAACATAAAATGAATGCAATTGTTGTTGTTAACTTGTT
TATTGCAGCTTATAATGGTTACAAATAAAGCAATAGCATCACAAATTTCACAAATAAAGCATTTTTTTCA
CTGCATTCTAGTTGTGGTTTGTCCAAACTCATCAATGTATCTTAAGGCGTAAATTGTAAGCGTTAATATT
TTGTTAAAATTCGCGTTAAATTTTTGTTAAATCAGCTCATTTTTTAACCAATAGGCCGAAATCGGCAAAA
TCCCTTATAAATCAAAAGAATAGACCGAGATAGGGT
[37 nt withheld, positions 1787-1823]
AAAGAACGTGGACTCCAACGTCAAAGG
[49 nt withheld, positions 1851-1899]
T
[91 nt withheld, positions 1901-1991]
G
[124 nt withheld, positions 1993-2116]
CAGGTGGCACTTTTCGGGGAAATGTGCGCGGAACCCCTATTTGTTTATTTTTCTAAATACATTCAAATAT
GTATCCGCTCATGAGACAATAACCCTGATAAATGCTTCAATAATATTGAAAAAGGAAGAGTCCTGAGGCG
GAAAGAACCAGCTGTGGAATGTGTGTCAGTTAGGGTGTGGAAAGTCCCCAGGCTCCCCAGCAGGCAGAAG
TATGCAAAGCATGCATCTCAATTAGTCAGCAACCAGGTGTGGAAAGTCCCCAGGCTCCCCAGCAGGCAGA
AGTATGCAAAGCATGCATCTCAATTAGTCAGCAACCATAGTCCCGCCCCTAACTCCGCCCATCCCGCCCC
TAACTCCGCCCAGTTCCGCCCATTCTCCGCCCCATGGCTGACTAATTTTTTTTATTTATGCAGAGGCCGA
GGCCGCCTCGGCCTCTGAGCTATTCCAGAAGTAGTGAGGAGGCTTTTTTGGAGGCCTAGGCTTTTGCAAA
GATCGATCAAGAGACAGGATGAGGATCGTTTCGCATGATTGAACAAGATGGATTGCACGCAGGTTCTCCG
GCCGCTTGGGTGGAGAGGCTATTCGGCTATGACTGGGCACAACAGACAATCGGCTGCTCTGATGCCGCCG
TGTTCCGGCTGTCAGCGCAGGGGCGCCCGGTTCTTTTTGTCAAGACCGACCTGTCCGGTGCCCTGAATGA
ACTGCAAGACGAGGCAGCGCGGCTATCGTGGCTGGCCACGACGGGCGTTCCTTGCGCAGCTGTGCTCGAC
GTTGTCACTGAAGCGGGAAGGGACTGGCTGCTATTGGGCGAAGTGCCGGGGCAGGATCTCCTGTCATCTC
ACCTTGCTCCTGCCGAGAAAGTATCCATCATGGCTGATGCAATGCGGCGGCTGCATACGCTTGATCCGGC
TACCTGCCCATTCGACCACCAAGCGAAACATCGCATCGAGCGAGCACGTACTCGGATGGAAGCCGGTCTT
GTCGATCAGGATGATCTGGACGAAGAGCATCAGGGGCTCGCGCCAGCCGAACTGTTCGCCAGGCTCAAGG
CGAGCATGCCCGACGGCGAGGATCTCGTCGTGACCCATGGCGATGCCTGCTTGCCGAATATCATGGTGGA
AAATGGCCGCTTTTCTGGATTCATCGACTGTGGCCGGCTGGGTGTGGCGGACCGCTATCAGGACATAGCG
TTGGCTACCCGTGATATTGCTGAAGAGCTTGGCGGCGAATGGGCTGACCGCTTCCTCGTGCTTTACGGTA
TCGCCGCTCCCGATTCGCAGCGCATCGCCTTCTATCGCCTTCTTGACGAGTTCTTCTGAGCGGGACTCTG
GGGTTCGAAATGACCGACCAAGCGACGCCCAACCTGCCATCACGAGATTTCGATTCCACCGCCGCCTTCT
ATGAAAGGTTGGGCTTCGGAATCGTTTTCCGGGACGCCGGCTGGATGATCCTCCAGCGCGGGGATCTCAT
GCTGGAGTTCTTCGCCCACCCTAGGGGGAGGCTAACTGAAACACGGAAGGAGACAATACCGGAAGGAACC
CGCGCTATGACGGCAATAAAAAGACAGAATAAAACGCACGGTGTTGGGTCGTTTGTTCATAAACGCGGGG
TTCGGTCCCAGGGCTGGCACTCTGTCGATACCCCACCGAGACCCCATTGGGGCCAATACGCCCGCGTTTC
TTCCTTTTCCCCACCCCACCCCCCAAGTTCGGGTGAAGGCCCAGGGCTCGCAGCCAACGTCGGGGCGGCA
GGCCCTGCCATAGCCTCAGGTTACTCATATATACTTTAGATTGATTTAAAACTTCATTTTTAATTTAAAA
GGATCTAGGTGAAGATCCTTTTTGATAATCTCATGACCAAAATCCCTTAACGTGAGTTTTCGTTCCACTG
AGCGTCAGACCCCGTAGAAAAGATCAAAGGATCTTCTTGAGATCCTTTTTTTCTGCGCGTAATCTGCTGC
TTGCAAACAAAAAAACCACCGCTACCAGCGGTGGTTTGTTTGCCGGATCAAGAGCTACCAACTCTTTTTC
CGAAGGTAACTGGCTTCAGCAGAGCGCAGATACCAAATACTGTTCTTCTAGTGTAGCCGTAGTTAGGCCA
CCACTTCAAGAACTCTGTAGCACCGCCTACATACCTCGCTCTGCTAATCCTGTTACCAGTGGCTGCTGCC
AGTGGCGATAAGTCGTGTCTTACCGGGTTGGACTCAAGACGATAGTTACCGGATAAGGCGCAGCGGTCGG
GCTGAACGGGGGGTTCGTGCACACAGCCCAGCTTGGAGCGAACGACCTACACCGAACTGAGATACCTACA
GCGTGAGCTATGAGAAAGCGCCACGCTTCCCGAAGGGAGAAAGGCGGACAGGTATCCGGTAAGCGGCAGG
GTCGGAACAGGAGAGCGCACGAGGGAGCTTCCAGGGGGAAACGCCTGGTATCTTTATAGTCCTGTCGGGT
TTCGCCACCTCTGACTTGAGCGTCGATTTTTGTGATGCTCGTCAGGGGGGCGGAGCCTATGGAAAAACGC
CAGCAACGCGGCCTTTTTACGGTTCCTGGCCTTTTGCTGGCCTTTTGCTCACATGTTCTTTCCTGCGTTA
TC
