>Addgene plasmid #54702 | ZsGreen1-N1 | depositor partial sequence | sequence record 85099 | insert sequence
GTAACAACTCCGCCCCATTGACGCAAATGGGCGGTAGGCGTGTACGGTGGGAGGTCTATATAAGCAGAGC
TGGTTTAGTGAACCGTCAGATCCGCTAGCGCTACCGGACTCAGATCTCGAGCTCAAGCTTCGAATTCTGC
AGTCGACGGTACCGCGGGCCCGGGATCCACCGGTCGCCACCATGGCCCAGTCCAAGCACGGCCTGACCAA
GGAGATGACCATGAAGTACCGCATGGAGGGCTGCGTGGACGGCCACAAGTTCGTGATCACCGGCGAGGGC
ATCGGCTACCCCTTCAAGGGCAAGCAGGCCATCAACCTGTGCGTGGTGGAGGGCGGCCCCTTGCCCTTCG
CCGAGGACATCTTGTCCGCCGCCTTCATGTACGGCAACCGCGTGTTCACCGAGTACCCCCAGGACATCGT
CGACTACTTCAAGAACTCCTGCCCCGCCGGCTACACCTGGGACCGCTCCTTCCTGTTCGAGGACGGCGCC
GTGTGCATCTGCAACGCCGACATCACCGTGAGCGTGGAGGAGAACTGCATGTACCACGAGTCCAAGTTCT
ACGGCGTGAACTTCCCCGCCGACGGCCCCGTGATGAAGAAGATGACCGACAACTGGGAGCCCTCCTGCGA
GAAGATCATCCCCGTGCCCAAGCAGGGCATCTTGAAGGGCGACGTGAGCATGTACCTGCTGCTGAAGGAC
GGTGGCCGCTTGCGCTGCCAGTTCGACACCGTGTACAAGGCCAAGTCCGTGCCCCGCAAGATGCCCGACT
GGCACTTCATCCAGCACAAGCTGACCCGCGAGGACCGCAGCGACGCCAAGAACCAGAAGTGGCACCTGAC
CGAGCACGCCATCGCCTCCGGCTCCGCCTTGCCCTGAGCGGCCGCGACTCTAGATCATAATCAGCCATAC
CACATTTGTAGAGGTTTTACTTGCTTTAAAAAACCTCCCACACCTCCCCCTGAACCTGAAACATAAAATG
AATGCAATTGTTGT
