>Addgene plasmid #54702 | ZsGreen1-N1 | addgene partial sequence | sequence record 90793 | CMV-F 5'-CGCAAATGGGCGGTAGGCGTG-3'
ATCTCGAGCTCAAGCTTCGAATTCTGCAGTCGACGGTACCGCGGGCCCGGGATCCACCGGTCGCCACCAT
GGCCCAGTCCAAGCACGGCCTGACCAAGGAGATGACCATGAAGTACCGCATGGAGGGCTGCGTGGACGGC
CACAAGTTCGTGATCACCGGCGAGGGCATCGGCTACCCCTTCAAGGGCAAGCAGGCCATCAACCTGTGCG
TGGTGGAGGGCGGCCCCTTGCCCTTCGCCGAGGACATCTTGTCCGCCGCCTTCATGTACGGCAACCGCGT
GTTCACCGAGTACCCCCAGGACATCGTCGACTACTTCAAGAACTCCTGCCCCGCCGGCTACACCTGGGAC
CGCTCCTTCCTGTTCGAGGACGGCGCCGTGTGCATCTGCAACGCCGACATCACCGTGAGCGTGGAGGAGA
ACTGCATGTACCACGAGTCCAAGTTCTACGGCGTGAACTTCCCCGCCGACGGCCCCGTGATGAAGAAGAT
GACCGACAACTGGGAGCCCTCCTGCGAGAAGATCATCCCCGTGCCCAAGCAGGGCATCTTGAAGGGCGAC
GTGAGCATGTACCTGCTGCTGAAGGACGGTGGCCGCTTGCGCTGCCAGTTCGACACCGTGTACAAGGCCA
AGTCCGTGCCCCGCAAGATGCCCGACTGGCACTTCATCCAGCACAAGCTGACCCGCGAGGACCGCAGCGA
CGCCAAGAACCAGAAGTGGCACCTGACCGAGCACGCCATCGCCTCCGGCTCCGCCTTGCCCTGAGCGGCC
GCGACTCTAGATCATAATCAGCCATACCACATT
